Addgene plasmid #91813: CPH3511 (YCp LEU2 Rpb1 P1472A)
Purpose: Yeast expression of S. cerevisiae Rpb1 with a P1472A mutation
Depositing lab: Chris Hill. Depositing organization: University of Utah. Publication: A novel SH2 recognition mechanism recruits Spt6 to the doubly phosphorylated RNA polymerase II linker at sites of transcription. Sdano MA, Fulcher JM, Palani S, Chandrasekharan MB, Parnell TJ, Whitby FG, Formosa T, Hill CP. Elife. 2017 Aug 16;6. pii: 28723. doi: 10.7554/eLife.28723. PubMed 28826505.
Backbone
  Vector backbone: pRS315
  Backbone manufacturer: ATCC
  Backbone size w/o insert (bp): 7771
  Total vector size (bp): 12970
  Modifications to backbone: Addition of endogenous RPB1 promoter and 3’ untranslated regions
  Vector type: Yeast Expression
  Selectable markers: LEU2
Growth in bacteria
  Bacterial resistance: Ampicillin, 100 μg/mL
  Growth temperature: 37°C
  Growth strain: DH5alpha
  Copy number: Low Copy
Gene/Insert
  Gene/Insert name: RPO21 (alt name: RPB1, RPB220, SUA8, B220)
  Species: S. cerevisiae (budding yeast)
  Insert size (bp): 5199
  Mutation: changed proline 1472 to alanine
  GenBank ID: NM_001180200.1
  Entrez Gene: RPO21 (a.k.a. YDL140C, RPB1, RPB220, SIT1, SUA8)
  Promoter: Endogenous Rpb1 promoter
  Cloning method: Restriction Enzyme; 5′ cloning site Sph1 (not destroyed); 3′ cloning site Xho1 (not destroyed)
  Sequencing primers: 5′ CTGTTTCCAACACCCAT; 3′ M13R
Resource information
  A portion of this plasmid was derived from a plasmid made by: This plasmid was derived from pCK859, a gift from Craig Kaplan at Texas A&M University.
Terms and licenses: Academic/Nonprofit Terms; Industry Terms: Not Available to Industry
How to cite: CPH3511 (YCp LEU2 Rpb1 P1472A) was a gift from Chris Hill (Addgene plasmid # 91813 ; http://n2t.net/addgene:91813 ; RRID:Addgene_91813)
