[The description below was written by a language model from this plasmid's Addgene catalogue record and pLannotate feature annotations shown in this document.]
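Description:
CPH3511 (YCp LEU2 Rpb1 P1472A) is a low-copy centromeric yeast shuttle plasmid built on pRS315 that expresses a point mutant of the largest subunit of Saccharomyces cerevisiae RNA polymerase II. In yeast it is maintained through a CEN6/ARS element, which keeps it at roughly single-copy level and segregating stably, and it is selected by the LEU2 auxotrophic marker under its own promoter. In E. coli it replicates from a ColE1/pUC-type origin and is selected with ampicillin via the bla gene. The backbone also retains the usual pBluescript-derived elements: an f1 origin, a disrupted lacZα with lac promoter/operator, and T7 and T3 promoters flanking the cloning region.

The insert is RPO21 (RPB1) carrying a proline-to-alanine change at residue 1472. It was cloned between SphI and XhoI sites and is flanked by its endogenous promoter and 3′ untranslated region, so expression should approximate native regulation. The genomic fragment upstream of the gene is large enough that the annotation also detects the neighbouring SCM3 open reading frame. The annotation tool marks only part of the RPO21 coding sequence as a match. The associated publication concerns recruitment of Spt6 through its SH2 domains to the phosphorylated Rpb1 linker, suggesting that the plasmid is used to test how this substitution affects that interaction in vivo, although the record itself gives the purpose only as yeast expression of the mutant.

The sequenced record (13,357 nt) is somewhat longer than the stated total size. It shows a partial AmpR and AmpR promoter at one end that duplicate those at the other, which may reflect an assembly overlap in the circular sequence rather than a true second copy.
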