Features (pLannotate 1.2.2; 24 found; start..end, strand, type, name):
      1..267     -  CDS            AmpR (fragment): β-lactamase; bla; confers resistance to ampicillin, carbenicillin, and related antibiotics
    268..372     -  promoter       AmpR promoter: bla
    409..912     +  misc_feature   CEN/ARS: S. cerevisiae CEN6 centromere fused to an autonomously replicating sequence
    981..1016    +  CDS            rop (fragment): Rop protein, which maintains plasmids at low copy number; rop
   1118..1168    +  misc_feature   bom (fragment): basis of mobility region from pBR322
   1167..1283    +  CDS            NFS1 (fragment): NFS1_YEAST - Also known as SPL1 From Saccharomyces cerevisiae (strain ATCC 204508 / S288c) (Baker's yeast).
   1645..2739    -  CDS            LEU2: 3-isopropylmalate dehydrogenase, required for leucine biosynthesis; S. cerevisiae LEU2; yeast auxotrophic marker
   2740..3147    -  promoter       LEU2 promoter: S. cerevisiae LEU2
   3287..3364    -  CDS            YO192_YEAST (fragment): Experimental evidence at protein level: Swiss-Prot protein existence level 1. From Saccharomyces cerevisiae (strain ATCC 204508 / S288c) (Baker's yeast).
   3395..3447    +  misc_feature   bom (fragment): basis of mobility region from pBR322
   3475..3903    -  rep_origin     f1 ori (sequence partly withheld): f1 bacteriophage origin of replication; arrow indicates direction of (+) strand synthesis
   3907..4064    -  CDS            lacZα (fragment): LacZα fragment of β-galactosidase; lacZ fragment
   4067..4085    +  promoter       T7 promoter: promoter for bacteriophage T7 RNA polymerase
   4205..4873    +  CDS            SCM3: SCM3_YEAST - Experimental evidence at protein level: Swiss-Prot protein existence level 1. From Saccharomyces cerevisiae (strain ATCC 204508 / S288c) (Baker's yeast).
   5690..10303   +  CDS            RPO21 (fragment): RPB1_YEAST - Also known as RPB1, RPB220, SUA8. Experimental evidence at protein level: Swiss-Prot protein existence level 1. DNA-dependent RNA polymerase catalyzes the transcription of DNA into RNA using the four ribonucleoside triphosphates as substrates. Largest and catalytic component of RNA polymerase II which synthesizes mRNA precursors and many functional non-coding RNAs. Forms the polymerase active center together with the second largest subunit. Pol II is the central component of the basal RNA polymerase II transcription machinery. During a transcription cycle, Pol II, general transcri
  11134..11154   +  misc_feature   MCS (fragment): pBluescript multiple cloning site
  11166..11184   -  promoter       T3 promoter: promoter for bacteriophage T3 RNA polymerase
  11227..11249   -  protein_bind   lac operator (fragment): The lac repressor binds to the lac operator to inhibit transcription in E. coli. This inhibition can be relieved by adding lactose or isopropyl-β-D-thiogalactopyranoside (IPTG). lac repressor encoded by lacI
  11253..11283   -  promoter       lac promoter: promoter for the E. coli lac operon
  11298..11319   -  protein_bind   CAP binding site: CAP binding activates transcription in the presence of cAMP. E. coli catabolite activator protein
  11332..11424   -  CDS            lacI (fragment): lac repressor; lacI; The lac repressor binds to the lac operator to inhibit transcription in E. coli. This inhibition can be relieved by adding lactose or isopropyl-β-D-thiogalactopyranoside (IPTG).
  11607..12195   -  rep_origin     ori: high-copy-number ColE1/pMB1/pBR322/pUC origin of replication
  12366..13226   -  CDS            AmpR: β-lactamase; bla; confers resistance to ampicillin, carbenicillin, and related antibiotics
  13227..13331   -  promoter       AmpR promoter: bla
>Addgene plasmid #91813 | CPH3511 (YCp LEU2 Rpb1 P1472A) | addgene full sequence | sequence record 181066 | Addgene NGS Result
GAGTTGCTCTTGCCCGGCGTCAATACGGGATAATACCGCGCCACATAGCAGAACTTTAAAAGTGCTCATC
ATTGGAAAACGTTCTTCGGGGCGAAAACTCTCAAGGATCTTACCGCTGTTGAGATCCAGTTCGATGTAAC
CCACTCGTGCACCCAACTGATCTTCAGCATCTTTTACTTTCACCAGCGTTTCTGGGTGAGCAAAAACAGG
AAGGCAAAATGCCGCAAAAAAGGGAATAAGGGCGACACGGAAATGTTGAATACTCATACTCTTCCTTTTT
CAATATTATTGAAGCATTTATCAGGGTTATTGTCTCATGAGCGGATACATATTTGAATGTATTTAGAAAA
ATAAACAAATAGGGGTTCCGCGCACATTTCCCCGAAAAGTGCCACCTGGGTCCTTTTCATCACGTGCTAT
AAAAATAATTATAATTTAAATTTTTTAATATAAATATATAAATTAAAAATAGAAAGTAAAAAAAGAAATT
AAAGAAAAAATAGTTTTTGTTTTCCGAAGATGTAAAAGACTCTAGGGGGATCGCCAACAAATACTACCTT
TTATCTTGCTCTTCCTGCTCTCAGGTATTAATGCCGAATTGTTTCATCTTGTCTGTGTAGAAGACCACAC
ACGAAAATCCTGTGATTTTACATTTTACTTATCGTTAATCGAATGTATATCTATTTAATCTGCTTTTCTT
GTCTAATAAATATATATGTAAAGTACGCTTTTTGTTGAAATTTTTTAAACCTTTGTTTATTTTTTTTTCT
TCATTCCGTAACTCTTCTACCTTCTTTATTTACTTTCTAAAATCCAAATACAAAACATAAAAATAAATAA
ACACAGAGTAAATTCCCAAATTATTCCATCATTAAAAGATACGAGGCGCGTGTAAGTTACAGGCAAGCGA
TCCGTCCTAAGAAACCATTATTATCATGACATTAACCTATAAAAATAGGCGTATCACGAGGCCCTTTCGT
CTCGCGCGTTTCGGTGATGACGGTGAAAACCTCTGACACATGCAGCTCCCGGAGACGGTCACAGCTTGTC
TGTAAGCGGATGCCGGGAGCAGACAAGCCCGTCAGGGCGCGTCAGCGGGTGTTGGCGGGTGTCGGGGCTG
GCTTAACTATGCGGCATCAGAGCAGATTGTACTGAGAGTGCACCATATCGACTACGTCGTTAAGGCCGTT
TCTGACAGAGTAAAATTCTTGAGGGAACTTTCACCATTATGGGAAATGGTTCAAGAAGGTATTGACTTAA
ACTCCATCAAATGGTCAGGTCATTGAGTGTTTTTTATTTGTTGTATTTTTTTTTTTTTAGAGAAAATCCT
CCAATATATAAATTAGGAATCATAGTTTCATGATTTTCTGTTACACCTAACTTTTTGTGTGGTGCCCTCC
TCCTTGTCAATATTAATGTTAAAGTGCAATTCTTTTTCCTTATCACGTTGAGCCATTAGTATCAATTTGC
TTACCTGTATTCCTTTACATCCTCCTTTTTCTCCTTCTTGATAAATGTATGTAGATTGCGTATATAGTTT
CGTCTACCCTATGAACATATTCCATTTTGTAATTTCGTGTCGTTTCTATTATGAATTTCATTTATAAAGT
TTATGTACAAATATCATAAAAAAAGAGAATCTTTTTAAGCAAGGATTTTCTTAACTTCTTCGGCGACAGC
ATCACCGACTTCGGTGGTACTGTTGGAACCACCTAAATCACCAGTTCTGATACCTGCATCCAAAACCTTT
TTAACTGCATCTTCAATGGCCTTACCTTCTTCAGGCAAGTTCAATGACAATTTCAACATCATTGCAGCAG
ACAAGATAGTGGCGATAGGGTTGACCTTATTCTTTGGCAAATCTGGAGCAGAACCGTGGCATGGTTCGTA
CAAACCAAATGCGGTGTTCTTGTCTGGCAAAGAGGCCAAGGACGCAGATGGCAACAAACCCAAGGAACCT
GGGATAACGGAGGCTTCATCGGAGATGATATCACCAAACATGTTGCTGGTGATTATAATACCATTTAGGT
GGGTTGGGTTCTTAACTAGGATCATGGCGGCAGAATCAATCAATTGATGTTGAACCTTCAATGTAGGGAA
TTCGTTCTTGATGGTTTCCTCCACAGTTTTTCTCCATAATCTTGAAGAGGCCAAAACATTAGCTTTATCC
AAGGACCAAATAGGCAATGGTGGCTCATGTTGTAGGGCCATGAAAGCGGCCATTCTTGTGATTCTTTGCA
CTTCTGGAACGGTGTATTGTTCACTATCCCAAGCGACACCATCACCATCGTCTTCCTTTCTCTTACCAAA
GTAAATACCTCCCACTAATTCTCTGACAACAACGAAGTCAGTACCTTTAGCAAATTGTGGCTTGATTGGA
GATAAGTCTAAAAGAGAGTCGGATGCAAAGTTACATGGTCTTAAGTTGGCGTACAATTGAAGTTCTTTAC
GGATTTTTAGTAAACCTTGTTCAGGTCTAACACTACCGGTACCCCATTTAGGACCACCCACAGCACCTAA
CAAAACGGCATCAGCCTTCTTGGAGGCTTCCAGCGCCTCATCTGGAAGTGGAACACCTGTAGCATCGATA
GCAGCACCACCAATTAAATGATTTTCGAAATCGAACTTGACATTGGAACGAACATCAGAAATAGCTTTAA
GAACCTTAATGGCTTCGGCTGTGATTTCTTGACCAACGTGGTCACCTGGCAAAACGACGATCTTCTTAGG
GGCAGACATTAGAATGGTATATCCTTGAAATATATATATATATATTGCTGAAATGTAAAAGGTAAGAAAA
GTTAGAAAGTAAGACGATTGCTAACCACCTATTGGAAAAAACAATAGGTCCTTAAATAATATTGTCAACT
TCAAGTATTGTGATGCAAGCATTTAGTCATGAACGCTTCTCTATTCTATATGAAAAGCCGGTTCCGGCGC
TCTCACCTTTCCTTTTTCTCCCAATTTTTCAGTTGAAAAAGGTATATGCGTCAGGCGACCTCTGAAATTA
ACAAAAAATTTCCAGTCATCGAATTTGATTCTGTGCGATAGCGCCCCTGTGTGTTCTCGTTATGTTGAGG
AAAAAAATAATGGTTGCTAAGAGATTCGAACTCTTGCATCTTACGATACCTGAGTATTCCCACAGTTAAC
TGCGGTCAAGATATTTCTTGAATCAGGCGCCTTAGACCGCTCGGCCAAACAACCAATTACTTGTTGAGAA
ATAGAGTATAATTATCCTATAAATATAACGTTTTTGAACACACATGAACAAGGAAGTACAGGACAATTGA
TTTTGAAGAGAATGTGGATTTTGATGTAATTGTTGGGATTCCATTTTTAATAAGGCAATAATATTAGGTA
TGTAGATATACTAGAAGTTCTCCTCGACCGGTCGATATGCGGTGTGAAATACCGCACAGATGCGTAAGGA
GAAAATACCGCATCAGGAAATTGTAAGCGTTAATATTTTGTTAAAATTCGCGTTAAATTTTTGTTAAATC
AGCTCATTTTTTAACCAATAGGCCGAAATCGGCAAAATCCCTTATAAATCAAAAGAATAGACCGAGATAG
GGT
[37 nt withheld, positions 3574-3610]
AAAGAACGTGGACTCCAACGTCAAAGG
[49 nt withheld, positions 3638-3686]
T
[91 nt withheld, positions 3688-3778]
G
[124 nt withheld, positions 3780-3903]
CCATTCGCCATTCAGGCTGCGCAACTGTTGGGAAGGGCGATCGGTGCGGGCCTCTTCGCTATTACGCCAG
CTGGCGAAAGGGGGATGTGCTGCAAGGCGATTAAGTTGGGTAACGCCAGGGTTTTCCCAGTCACGACGTT
GTAAAACGACGGCCAGTGAATTGTAATACGACTCACTATAGGGCGAATTGGAGCTCTTGGGAAGCTTCAG
TACCGCGATTTTTCAGCTAATGGATCAGATGATATATAAACAAAAAGTGGGATACAGCATATCGACGCCT
CCACTACAAATTAACAGAAGGATGAAAACCAATAAGAAAATTTCTAAAAGAAGAAGCCTGAAAAATCTCC
ATGGTGCCTTAAAAGGACTATTGAAAGAGTCCGGCAAGAAGAGTGAGTCCAAAATACGAAAACATAGCGA
TTGCAATCCTGTTCATCGAGTATATCCGCCAAATATCGAAAAACGGAAGACCAAAAAGGACGATGGAATT
TCACGGCCAATTGCTGAAAGAAATGGTCATGTGTATATAATGTCCAAGGAAAACCACATCATCCCTAAAC
TAACCGATGATGAAGTCATGGAGCGCCACAAACTAGCAGACGAAAACATGAGAAAAGTGTGGTCCAACAT
CATAAGCAAATACGAGTCTATTGAAGAACAAGGAGACCTCGTAGACCTGAAAACTGGTGAAATAGTTGAA
GATAATGGGCATATCAAGACGCTGACGGCCAACAACAGCACGAAAGATAAAAGAACAAAATACACAAGCG
TGCTCAGAGACATTATCGACATCAGCGACGAGGAAGATGGTGATAAAAATGATGAATATACTCTTTGGGC
TAACGATAGCGAGGCAAGCGATTCAGAGGTGGATGCTGACAACGACACTGAAGAGGAAAAAGACGAGAAA
TTGATAGACGCAGATTTCAAGAAGTACGAGGCCAAACTCTCGAAAAGGATATTACGAGATTAAGGTGCTA
AAATGCCGTATATTCGAATTTCATTACCATCAGAATATATATATATATATATGAGTCTATATTAGGGACT
ATCATACGGTAACCCGGACCTCCATTACCCGCATGACTTTACTCACTAAAGACGATTGTCGGTTTTAAAC
ATTTTTTTTTTTTCATTTCGACCGTCGGTTCTCCTTAGTTTGTTCAGTGGCAACAAGTGGACAAACAAGA
AGAGCGTGCAGCACCATTCACCGCCAGCTTTGTATCGTCCTTTAGAGTGCAGCAAGAACATTAATTGCTC
TCACAGAGGTATCATAAGAACATCCGATTCGTTCATTAACTGAAATCATATCTGTGTTGTTCTGATCGAC
TCTCTTTGTTAGTTTTATCTTCCATTTTTTTTTATTCCTTTCATTTTCCAATAAAATTTGAACAGGATCG
ATATAAACAGATAAAAACCCTCCAAAGTTAACCATTTGTTTATATTTGCTTTTCTGCATAAGTTTTCCTA
GCGAATTCCCTGATCAACTTTCAAGGAAAACTAAAACTACTGTATTATAAGAGGTTTTTTTTTTCATTCC
AGATTAATTTTGAAATACGATATCCTCAAGTTTATCTACCAGAATATTTGACTAAGAAATCAAACTCTGT
TAATAATAATATAATTATAAAAACCTCAACTAGAAACTCCAAAAAAAAAAATTTACCATTTTTTACTTTC
TATCCTTGTTAACCAAATTTCAAAAAAATTTTACCTTTTCTTTTTCCAGAAGAGGGACCAATCATAAAGA
TAGCAATAACACTTTACCCCAAAATATAAATCAGACATGGTAGGACAACAGTATTCTAGTGCTCCACTCC
GTACAGTAAAAGAGGTCCAATTCGGTCTTTTCTCACCTGAAGAAGTTAGAGCAATCAGTGTGGCCAAAAT
TAGATTTCCAGAGACAATGGATGAAACCCAGACGAGAGCGAAAATTGGTGGTCTAAACGACCCTAGGTTA
GGCTCTATTGATCGTAATCTGAAGTGTCAAACTTGTCAAGAGGGTATGAACGAATGTCCTGGTCATTTTG
GTCACATAGATTTAGCAAAACCTGTATTTCATGTTGGTTTTATTGCCAAAATTAAGAAAGTATGTGAGTG
TGTCTGTATGCACTGTGGTAAGCTATTACTGGATGAACATAATGAATTAATGAGACAAGCTCTAGCAATC
AAAGACAGTAAAAAAAGGTTTGCTGCAATTTGGACTTTATGTAAAACAAAAATGGTCTGCGAAACAGATG
TCCCTTCTGAAGATGATCCTACTCAGCTCGTATCAAGGGGAGGTTGTGGTAATACACAGCCTACAATTCG
TAAGGATGGGTTGAAATTAGTTGGTAGTTGGAAAAAAGATAGAGCCACGGGGGATGCGGATGAACCAGAA
CTAAGAGTTTTAAGTACGGAGGAAATCTTGAATATTTTTAAGCATATCTCAGTAAAAGACTTCACTAGTT
TGGGTTTCAACGAAGTTTTTTCTCGTCCAGAATGGATGATTTTAACATGCCTTCCTGTCCCACCACCACC
GGTGCGTCCATCCATTTCCTTCAATGAATCTCAAAGAGGTGAGGATGATTTAACCTTTAAACTTGCTGAT
ATTTTAAAAGCTAATATTAGTTTGGAAACACTAGAGCATAACGGTGCTCCACATCATGCTATTGAAGAAG
CAGAGAGTTTATTACAATTTCATGTTGCCACTTATATGGATAATGATATTGCTGGTCAACCACAAGCTCT
GCAGAAGTCCGGCCGTCCCGTTAAATCTATTCGTGCTCGTTTGAAGGGTAAAGAGGGTCGTATCAGAGGT
AATTTAATGGGTAAGCGTGTGGATTTTTCGGCAAGAACTGTTATTTCTGGTGATCCTAATTTGGAATTAG
ACCAAGTCGGTGTTCCAAAATCTATTGCCAAGACTTTAACATACCCAGAAGTGGTCACACCATATAACAT
AGATCGTCTGACGCAACTTGTTAGGAATGGACCAAATGAGCACCCCGGTGCCAAATACGTCATTCGTGAT
AGCGGAGACCGTATAGATTTAAGATACAGTAAAAGGGCAGGTGATATTCAATTACAGTATGGGTGGAAAG
TTGAACGTCATATTATGGACAATGATCCAGTTTTATTCAACCGTCAACCTTCGTTGCACAAAATGTCCAT
GATGGCCCACAGAGTAAAAGTTATTCCATATTCTACATTTAGATTGAATTTGTCCGTTACATCTCCATAC
AATGCCGATTTCGACGGTGACGAAATGAATCTTCACGTTCCTCAGTCTGAGGAAACAAGGGCGGAACTTT
CTCAATTATGTGCTGTTCCTCTGCAAATTGTTTCACCACAATCTAACAAACCTTGTATGGGTATTGTTCA
AGATACTTTGTGTGGTATTCGTAAACTGACATTAAGAGATACATTTATAGAACTTGATCAAGTTTTGAAT
ATGCTTTATTGGGTTCCAGATTGGGATGGTGTTATTCCGACACCTGCAATTATCAAGCCCAAACCTTTGT
GGTCCGGTAAACAAATCTTGTCTGTGGCTATCCCAAACGGTATTCATTTACAACGTTTTGATGAGGGCAC
TACTCTGCTTTCTCCAAAGGATAATGGTATGCTTATTATTGACGGTCAAATCATTTTTGGTGTAGTAGAG
AAAAAAACCGTTGGATCCTCCAATGGTGGTTTAATTCATGTTGTTACGAGAGAAAAGGGACCTCAAGTTT
GTGCTAAGTTGTTTGGTAACATACAGAAAGTTGTTAACTTTTGGTTACTACATAATGGGTTTTCAACAGG
TATTGGTGATACCATTGCGGACGGCCCAACAATGAGGGAAATTACAGAGACAATTGCAGAGGCTAAAAAG
AAAGTTTTGGATGTTACGAAAGAAGCCCAGGCAAACTTATTGACTGCTAAACATGGTATGACTCTCCGTG
AGTCTTTTGAGGATAACGTTGTTCGGTTCCTAAATGAAGCAAGAGATAAGGCAGGTCGTTTAGCTGAAGT
CAATTTGAAAGATTTGAACAATGTGAAACAAATGGTTATGGCAGGTTCCAAGGGTTCATTTATTAATATC
GCGCAAATGTCAGCTTGTGTAGGACAGCAATCTGTTGAAGGTAAACGTATTGCTTTTGGGTTCGTTGATC
GTACCTTACCTCATTTCTCTAAAGATGATTACTCCCCAGAGTCTAAAGGTTTTGTTGAGAACTCATATTT
GAGAGGTTTGACCCCACAAGAATTTTTTTTCCATGCAATGGGTGGTCGTGAAGGTCTTATCGATACCGCC
GTCAAAACAGCCGAAACAGGTTATATTCAACGTCGTTTAGTGAAAGCTCTAGAAGATATCATGGTTCATT
ACGATAACACCACAAGAAACTCATTGGGTAACGTTATTCAGTTTATTTATGGTGAAGATGGTATGGATGC
TGCGCATATTGAAAAGCAATCGCTAGATACTATTGGTGGCTCCGATGCAGCTTTTGAAAAGAGATACAGA
GTTGATTTATTGAATACAGACCATACCCTTGATCCCTCACTATTGGAATCCGGATCTGAGATACTTGGCG
ATTTGAAACTTCAAGTTCTCCTGGATGAAGAATACAAACAATTAGTGAAAGATCGTAAATTTTTGAGGGA
AGTTTTTGTTGATGGTGAAGCAAACTGGCCATTACCAGTCAACATAAGACGTATTATTCAAAATGCTCAA
CAAACTTTCCACATAGATCATACGAAACCATCTGATTTAACAATCAAAGACATCGTTCTTGGTGTAAAGG
ATTTGCAAGAAAACTTATTAGTGTTGCGTGGTAAGAATGAAATTATACAAAATGCCCAGCGAGATGCAGT
TACATTGTTCTGCTGTTTATTACGTTCCCGTTTGGCCACACGTAGAGTTCTACAAGAGTACAGACTAACA
AAACAGGCATTCGATTGGGTATTAAGTAATATCGAGGCACAATTCCTCCGTTCTGTTGTTCACCCTGGTG
AAATGGTTGGTGTTCTAGCAGCCCAATCCATTGGTGAACCAGCCACACAAATGACCCTTAACACCTTCCA
TTTTGCTGGTGTTGCTTCCAAAAAAGTTACTTCTGGTGTCCCCCGTTTAAAGGAAATTTTGAATGTGGCC
AAAAACATGAAAACCCCTTCCTTGACTGTATACTTAGAGCCCGGGCATGCTGCCGATCAAGAACAAGCGA
AGTTGATCAGATCTGCTATCGAGCATACCACTTTAAAGAGTGTCACTATTGCTTCAGAAATTTACTATGA
TCCTGATCCACGTTCCACAGTTATTCCAGAAGATGAAGAAATTATCCAACTTCATTTCTCATTATTGGAT
GAAGAGGCTGAACAATCTTTTGACCAACAATCACCTTGGTTATTACGTCTGGAACTGGATCGTGCAGCAA
TGAATGATAAAGACTTAACAATGGGTCAGGTTGGTGAAAGAATCAAGCAAACATTCAAAAATGATTTGTT
TGTTATCTGGTCTGAAGACAACGATGAGAAGTTGATCATCCGTTGTCGTGTTGTTCGTCCAAAGTCACTA
GATGCTGAGACTGAAGCAGAAGAAGATCATATGTTGAAGAAAATTGAGAACACAATGTTAGAGAATATTA
CATTACGTGGTGTAGAGAACATCGAGCGTGTTGTCATGATGAAATATGACCGTAAAGTACCAAGTCCAAC
TGGTGAATACGTTAAGGAACCTGAATGGGTGTTGGAAACAGATGGTGTTAACTTATCTGAAGTTATGACT
GTTCCTGGTATCGACCCAACCAGAATCTATACCAACTCCTTCATTGATATAATGGAAGTTCTAGGTATTG
AAGCTGGTCGTGCAGCCTTGTATAAAGAAGTTTACAATGTTATTGCTTCTGATGGTTCGTATGTTAACTA
CCGTCATATGGCTTTGTTAGTCGATGTTATGACAACCCAAGGTGGCTTAACTTCTGTTACTCGTCATGGT
TTCAACAGATCAAATACAGGTGCCTTAATGAGATGTTCATTTGAAGAAACTGTCGAAATTTTGTTTGAAG
CTGGTGCTTCAGCCGAATTAGATGATTGTCGTGGTGTTTCGGAAAATGTCATTCTTGGTCAAATGGCTCC
AATCGGTACCGGTGCATTTGATGTGATGATCGATGAGGAGTCACTGGTAAAATACATGCCAGAACAAAAA
ATAACTGAGATTGAAGACGGACAAGATGGTGGCGTCACAGCATACAGTAACGAAAGTGGTTTGGTCAATG
CAGATCTTGACGTTAAAGATGAGCTAATGTTTTCACCTCTGGTTGATTCGGGTTCAAATGACGCTATGGC
TGGAGGATTTACAGCGTACGGTGGTGCTGATTATGGTGAAGCCACGTCTCCATTTGGTGCTTATGGTGAA
GCACCTACATCTCCCGGATTTGGAGTCTCCTCACCAGGCTTTTCTCCAACTTCCCCAACATACTCTCCTA
CCTCTCCAGCGTACTCACCAACATCACCATCGTACTCACCAACATCACCATCGTACTCGCCAACATCACC
ATCGTACTCACCTACATCACCATCGTATTCACCAACGTCACCATCATATTCGCCAACGTCACCATCATAT
TCGCCAACGTCGCCATCGTATTCTCCAACGTCACCATCGTATTCGCCAACGTCGCCTTCCTACTCTCCCA
CGTCGCCAAGCTACAGCCCTACGTCTCCTTCTTATTCTCCTACATCTCCATCATACTCTCCTACGTCACC
AAGTTACAGCCCAACGTCACCAAGTTACAGCCCAACGTCTCCAGCCTATTCCCCAACATCACCAAGTTAT
AGTCCTACATCGCCTTCATACTCTCCAACATCACCATCCTATTCCCCAACATCACCTTCTTACTCTCCCA
CCTCTCCAAACTATAGCCCTACTTCACCTTCTTACTCCCCAACATCTCCAGGCTACAGCCCAGGATCTCC
TGCATATTCTCCAAAGCAAGACGAACAAAAGCATAATGAAAATGAAAATTCCAGATGATATAGTATATCA
TCCTTACGTATTTGACGTTATTACATTATATATAGTTTCTCAAATAATATTTCTAGTTTATTTTTGTATC
ATAATAAAAACGTATACCAAATATACCATTATTTTTCATAGCATTATGGTAGGGATAGGGAATCAAGTAA
CTAATTTATATCCGCAGAGCATTGGGAAAACCAACGGCGCTAGTAAATGCATTTAAATTACGTCCGTCCA
ACTTCTAAGCTTAAGGGTTTCTCGAGGGGGGGCCCGGTACCAGCTTTTGTTCCCTTTAGTGAGGGTTAAT
TTCGAGCTTGGCGTAATCATGGTCATAGCTGTTTCCTGTGTGAAATTGTTATCCGCTCACAATTCCACAC
AACATACGAGCCGGAAGCATAAAGTGTAAAGCCTGGGGTGCCTAATGAGTGAGCTAACTCACATTAATTG
CGTTGCGCTCACTGCCCGCTTTCCAGTCGGGAAACCTGTCGTGCCAGCTGCATTAATGAATCGGCCAACG
CGCGGGGAGAGGCGGTTTGCGTATTGGGCGCTCTTCCGCTTCCTCGCTCACTGACTCGCTGCGCTCGGTC
GTTCGGCTGCGGCGAGCGGTATCAGCTCACTCAAAGGCGGTAATACGGTTATCCACAGAATCAGGGGATA
ACGCAGGAAAGAACATGTGAGCAAAAGGCCAGCAAAAGGCCAGGAACCGTAAAAAGGCCGCGTTGCTGGC
GTTTTTCCATAGGCTCCGCCCCCCTGACGAGCATCACAAAAATCGACGCTCAAGTCAGAGGTGGCGAAAC
CCGACAGGACTATAAAGATACCAGGCGTTTCCCCCTGGAAGCTCCCTCGTGCGCTCTCCTGTTCCGACCC
TGCCGCTTACCGGATACCTGTCCGCCTTTCTCCCTTCGGGAAGCGTGGCGCTTTCTCATAGCTCACGCTG
TAGGTATCTCAGTTCGGTGTAGGTCGTTCGCTCCAAGCTGGGCTGTGTGCACGAACCCCCCGTTCAGCCC
GACCGCTGCGCCTTATCCGGTAACTATCGTCTTGAGTCCAACCCGGTAAGACACGACTTATCGCCACTGG
CAGCAGCCACTGGTAACAGGATTAGCAGAGCGAGGTATGTAGGCGGTGCTACAGAGTTCTTGAAGTGGTG
GCCTAACTACGGCTACACTAGAAGAACAGTATTTGGTATCTGCGCTCTGCTGAAGCCAGTTACCTTCGGA
AAAAGAGTTGGTAGCTCTTGATCCGGCAAACAAACCACCGCTGGTAGCGGTGGTTTTTTTGTTTGCAAGC
AGCAGATTACGCGCAGAAAAAAAGGATCTCAAGAAGATCCTTTGATCTTTTCTACGGGGTCTGACGCTCA
GTGGAACGAAAACTCACGTTAAGGGATTTTGGTCATGAGATTATCAAAAAGGATCTTCACCTAGATCCTT
TTAAATTAAAAATGAAGTTTTAAATCAATCTAAAGTATATATGAGTAAACTTGGTCTGACAGTTACCAAT
GCTTAATCAGTGAGGCACCTATCTCAGCGATCTGTCTATTTCGTTCATCCATAGTTGCCTGACTCCCCGT
CGTGTAGATAACTACGATACGGGAGGGCTTACCATCTGGCCCCAGTGCTGCAATGATACCGCGAGACCCA
CGCTCACCGGCTCCAGATTTATCAGCAATAAACCAGCCAGCCGGAAGGGCCGAGCGCAGAAGTGGTCCTG
CAACTTTATCCGCCTCCATCCAGTCTATTAATTGTTGCCGGGAAGCTAGAGTAAGTAGTTCGCCAGTTAA
TAGTTTGCGCAACGTTGTTGCCATTGCTACAGGCATCGTGGTGTCACGCTCGTCGTTTGGTATGGCTTCA
TTCAGCTCCGGTTCCCAACGATCAAGGCGAGTTACATGATCCCCCATGTTGTGCAAAAAAGCGGTTAGCT
CCTTCGGTCCTCCGATCGTTGTCAGAAGTAAGTTGGCCGCAGTGTTATCACTCATGGTTATGGCAGCACT
GCATAATTCTCTTACTGTCATGCCATCCGTAAGATGCTTTTCTGTGACTGGTGAGTACTCAACCAAGTCA
TTCTGAGAATAGTGTATGCGGCGACCGAGTTGCTCTTGCCCGGCGTCAATACGGGATAATACCGCGCCAC
ATAGCAGAACTTTAAAAGTGCTCATCATTGGAAAACGTTCTTCGGGGCGAAAACTCTCAAGGATCTTACC
GCTGTTGAGATCCAGTTCGATGTAACCCACTCGTGCACCCAACTGATCTTCAGCATCTTTTACTTTCACC
AGCGTTTCTGGGTGAGCAAAAACAGGAAGGCAAAATGCCGCAAAAAAGGGAATAAGGGCGACACGGAAAT
GTTGAATACTCATACTCTTCCTTTTTCAATATTATTGAAGCATTTATCAGGGTTATTGTCTCATGAGCGG
ATACATATTTGAATGTATTTAGAAAAATAAACAAATAGGGGTTCCGCGCACATTTCCCCGAAAAGTGCCA
CCTG
